>Addgene plasmid #66276 | F2R-Tango | depositor partial sequence | sequence record 113165 | empty Tango
GACGGATCGGGAGATCTCCCGATCCCCTATGGTGCACTCTCAGTACAATCTGCTCTGATGCCGCATAGTT
AAGCCAGTATCTGCTCCCTGCTTGTGTGTTGGAGGTCGCTGAGTAGTGCGCGAGCAAAATTTAAGCTACA
ACAAGGCAAGGCTTGACCGACAATTGCATGAAGAATCTGCTTAGGGTTAGGCGTTTTGCGCTGCTTCGCG
ATGTACGGGCCAGATATACGCGTTGACATTGATTATTGACTAGTTATTAATAGTAATCAATTACGGGGTC
ATTAGTTCATAGCCCATATATGGAGTTCCGCGTTACATAACTTACGGTAAATGGCCCGCCTGGCTGACCG
CCCAACGACCCCCGCCCATTGACGTCAATAATGACGTATGTTCCCATAGTAACGCCAATAGGGACTTTCC
ATTGACGTCAATGGGTGGAGTATTTACGGTAAACTGCCCACTTGGCAGTACATCAAGTGTATCATATGCC
AAGTACGCCCCCTATTGACGTCAATGACGGTAAATGGCCCGCCTGGCATTATGCCCAGTACATGACCTTA
TGGGACTTTCCTACTTGGCAGTACATCTACGTATTAGTCATCGCTATTACCATGGTGATGCGGTTTTGGC
AGTACATCAATGGGCGTGGATAGCGGTTTGACTCACGGGGATTTCCAAGTCTCCACCCCATTGACGTCAA
TGGGAGTTTGTTTTGGCACCAAAATCAACGGGACTTTCCAAAATGTCGTAACAACTCCGCCCCATTGACG
CAAATGGGCGGTAGGCGTGTACGGTGGGAGGTCTATATAAGCAGAGCTCTCTGGCTAACTAGAGAACCCA
CTGCTTACTGGCTTATCGAAATTAATACGACTCACTATAGGGAGACCCAAGCTGGCTAGCGTTTAAACTT
AAGCTTGGTACCGAGCTCGGATCCACTAGTCCAGTGTGGTGGAATTCTGCAGATATCCAGCACAGTGGCG
GCCGCGCCACCATGAAGACGATCATCGCCCTGAGCTACATCTTCTGCCTGGTATTCGCCGACTACAAGGA
CGATGATGACGCCAGCATCGATACCGGTGGACGCACCCCACCCAGCCTGGGTCCCCAAGATGAGTCCTGC
ACCACCGCCAGCTCCTCCCTGGCCAAGGACACTTCATCGACCGGTGAGAACCTGTACTTCCAGCTAAGAT
TAGATAAAAGTAAAGTGATTAACAGCGCATTAGAGCTGCTTAATGAGGTCGGAATCGAAGGTTTAACAAC
CCGTAAACTCGCCCAGAAGCTAGGTGTAGAGCAGCCTACATTGTATTGGCATGTAAAAAATAAGCGGGCT
TTGCTCGACGCCTTAGCCATTGAGATGTTAGATAGGCACCATACTCACTTTTGCCCTTTAGAAGGGGAAA
GCTGGCAAGATTTTTTACGTAATAACGCTAAAAGTTTTAGATGTGCTTTACTAAGTCATCGCGATGGAGC
AAAAGTACATTTAGGTACACGGCCTACAGAAAAACAGTATGAAACTCTCGAAAATCAATTAGCCTTTTTA
TGCCAACAAGGTTTTTCACTAGAGAATGCATTATATGCACTCAGCGCTGTGGGGCATTTTACTTTAGGTT
GCGTATTGGAAGATCAAGAGCATCAAGTCGCTAAAGAAGAAAGGGAAACACCTACTACTGATAGTATGCC
GCCATTATTACGACAAGCTATCGAATTATTTGATCACCAAGGTGCAGAGCCAGCCTTCTTATTCGGCCTT
GAATTGATCATATGCGGATTAGAAAAACAACTTAAATGTGAAAGTGGGTCCGCGTACAGCCGCGCGCGTA
CGAAAAACAATTACGGGTCTACCATCGAGGGCCTGCTCGATCTCCCGGACGACGACGCCCCCGAAGAGGC
GGGGCTGGCGGCTCCGCGCCTGTCCTTTCTCCCCGCGGGACACACGCGCAGACTGTCGACGGCCCCCCCG
ACCGATGTCAGCCTGGGGGACGAGCTCCACTTAGACGGCGAGGACGTGGCGATGGCGCATGCCGACGCGC
TAGACGATTTCGATCTGGACATGTTGGGGGACGGGGATTCCCCGGGTCCGGGATTTACCCCCCACGACTC
CGCCCCCTACGGCGCTCTGGATATGGCCGACTTCGAGTTTGAGCAGATGTTTACCGATGCCCTTGGAATT
GACGAGTACGGTGGGTAGCTCGAGTCTAGAGGGCCCGTTTAAACCCGCTGATCAGCCTCGACTGTGCCTT
CTAGTTGCCAGCCATCTGTTGTTTGCCCCTCCCCCGTGCCTTCCTTGACCCTGGAAGGTGCCACTCCCAC
TGTCCTTTCCTAATAAAATGAGGAAATTGCATCGCATTGTCTGAGTAGGTGTCATTCTATTCTGGGGGGT
GGGGTGGGGCAGGACAGCAAGGGGGAGGATTGGGAAGACAATAGCAGGCATGCTGGGGATGCGGTGGGCT
CTATGGCTTCTGAGGCGGAAAGAACCAGCTGGGGCTCTAGGGGGTATCCCC
[124 nt withheld, positions 2502-2625]
C
[91 nt withheld, positions 2627-2717]
A
[49 nt withheld, positions 2719-2767]
CCTTTGACGTTGGAGTCCACGTTCTTT
[37 nt withheld, positions 2795-2831]
ACCCTATCTCGGTCTATTCTTTTGATTTATAAGGGATTTTGCCGATTTCGGCCTATTGGTTAAAAAATGA
GCTGATTTAACAAAAATTTAACGCGAATTAATTCTGTGGAATGTGTGTCAGTTAGGGTGTGGAAAGTCCC
CAGGCTCCCCAGCAGGCAGAAGTATGCAAAGCATGCATCTCAATTAGTCAGCAACCAGGTGTGGAAAGTC
CCCAGGCTCCCCAGCAGGCAGAAGTATGCAAAGCATGCATCTCAATTAGTCAGCAACCATAGTCCCGCCC
CTAACTCCGCCCATCCCGCCCCTAACTCCGCCCAGTTCCGCCCATTCTCCGCCCCATGGCTGACTAATTT
TTTTTATTTATGCAGAGGCCGAGGCCGCCTCTGCCTCTGAGCTATTCCAGAAGTAGTGAGGAGGCTTTTT
TGGAGGCCTAGGCTTTTGCAAAAAGCTCCCGGGAGCTTGTATATCCATTTTCGGATCTGATCAAGAGACA
GGATGAGGATCGTTTCGCATGATTGAACAAGATGGATTGCACGCAGGTTCTCCGGCCGCTTGGGTGGAGA
GGCTATTCGGCTATGACTGGGCACAACAGACAATCGGCTGCTCTGATGCCGCCGTGTTCCGGCTGTCAGC
GCAGGGGCGCCCGGTTCTTTTTGTCAAGACCGACCTGTCCGGTGCCCTGAATGAACTGCAGGACGAGGCA
GCGCGGCTATCGTGGCTGGCCACGACGGGCGTTCCTTGCGCAGCTGTGCTCGACGTTGTCACTGAAGCGG
GAAGGGACTGGCTGCTATTGGGCGAAGTGCCGGGGCAGGATCTCCTGTCATCTCACCTTGCTCCTGCCGA
GAAAGTATCCATCATGGCTGATGCAATGCGGCGGCTGCATACGCTTGATCCGGCTACCTGCCCATTCGAC
CACCAAGCGAAACATCGCATCGAGCGAGCACGTACTCGGATGGAAGCCGGTCTTGTCGATCAGGATGATC
TGGACGAAGAGCATCAGGGGCTCGCGCCAGCCGAACTGTTCGCCAGGCTCAAGGCGCGCATGCCCGACGG
CGAGGATCTCGTCGTGACCCATGGCGATGCCTGCTTGCCGAATATCATGGTGGAAAATGGCCGCTTTTCT
GGATTCATCGACTGTGGCCGGCTGGGTGTGGCGGACCGCTATCAGGACATAGCGTTGGCTACCCGTGATA
TTGCTGAAGAGCTTGGCGGCGAATGGGCTGACCGCTTCCTCGTGCTTTACGGTATCGCCGCTCCCGATTC
GCAGCGCATCGCCTTCTATCGCCTTCTTGACGAGTTCTTCTGAGCGGGACTCTGGGGTTCGAAATGACCG
ACCAAGCGACGCCCAACCTGCCATCACGAGATTTCGATTCCACCGCCGCCTTCTATGAAAGGTTGGGCTT
CGGAATCGTTTTCCGGGACGCCGGCTGGATGATCCTCCAGCGCGGGGATCTCATGCTGGAGTTCTTCGCC
CACCCCAACTTGTTTATTGCAGCTTATAATGGTTACAAATAAAGCAATAGCATCACAAATTTCACAAATA
AAGCATTTTTTTCACTGCATTCTAGTTGTGGTTTGTCCAAACTCATCAATGTATCTTATCATGTCTGTAT
ACCGTCGACCTCTAGCTAGAGCTTGGCGTAATCATGGTCATAGCTGTTTCCTGTGTGAAATTGTTATCCG
CTCACAATTCCACACAACATACGAGCCGGAAGCATAAAGTGTAAAGCCTGGGGTGCCTAATGAGTGAGCT
AACTCACATTAATTGCGTTGCGCTCACTGCCCGCTTTCCAGTCGGGAAACCTGTCGTGCCAGCTGCATTA
ATGAATCGGCCAACGCGCGGGGAGAGGCGGTTTGCGTATTGGGCGCTCTTCCGCTTCCTCGCTCACTGAC
TCGCTGCGCTCGGTCGTTCGGCTGCGGCGAGCGGTATCAGCTCACTCAAAGGCGGTAATACGGTTATCCA
CAGAATCAGGGGATAACGCAGGAAAGAACATGTGAGCAAAAGGCCAGCAAAAGGCCAGGAACCGTAAAAA
GGCCGCGTTGCTGGCGTTTTTCCATAGGCTCCGCCCCCCTGACGAGCATCACAAAAATCGACGCTCAAGT
CAGAGGTGGCGAAACCCGACAGGACTATAAAGATACCAGGCGTTTCCCCCTGGAAGCTCCCTCGTGCGCT
CTCCTGTTCCGACCCTGCCGCTTACCGGATACCTGTCCGCCTTTCTCCCTTCGGGAAGCGTGGCGCTTTC
TCATAGCTCACGCTGTAGGTATCTCAGTTCGGTGTAGGTCGTTCGCTCCAAGCTGGGCTGTGTGCACGAA
CCCCCCGTTCAGCCCGACCGCTGCGCCTTATCCGGTAACTATCGTCTTGAGTCCAACCCGGTAAGACACG
ACTTATCGCCACTGGCAGCAGCCACTGGTAACAGGATTAGCAGAGCGAGGTATGTAGGCGGTGCTACAGA
GTTCTTGAAGTGGTGGCCTAACTACGGCTACACTAGAAGAACAGTATTTGGTATCTGCGCTCTGCTGAAG
CCAGTTACCTTCGGAAAAAGAGTTGGTAGCTCTTGATCCGGCAAACAAACCACCGCTGGTAGCGGTTTTT
TTGTTTGCAAGCAGCAGATTACGCGCAGAAAAAAAGGATCTCAAGAAGATCCTTTGATCTTTTCTACGGG
GTCTGACGCTCAGTGGAACGAAAACTCACGTTAAGGGATTTTGGTCATGAGATTATCAAAAAGGATCTTC
ACCTAGATCCTTTTAAATTAAAAATGAAGTTTTAAATCAATCTAAAGTATATATGAGTAAACTTGGTCTG
ACAGTTACCAATGCTTAATCAGTGAGGCACCTATCTCAGCGATCTGTCTATTTCGTTCATCCATAGTTGC
CTGACTCCCCGTCGTGTAGATAACTACGATACGGGAGGGCTTACCATCTGGCCCCAGTGCTGCAATGATA
CCGCGAGACCCACGCTCACCGGCTCCAGATTTATCAGCAATAAACCAGCCAGCCGGAAGGGCCGAGCGCA
GAAGTGGTCCTGCAACTTTATCCGCCTCCATCCAGTCTATTAATTGTTGCCGGGAAGCTAGAGTAAGTAG
TTCGCCAGTTAATAGTTTGCGCAACGTTGTTGCCATTGCTACAGGCATCGTGGTGTCACGCTCGTCGTTT
GGTATGGCTTCATTCAGCTCCGGTTCCCAACGATCAAGGCGAGTTACATGATCCCCCATGTTGTGCAAAA
AAGCGGTTAGCTCCTTCGGTCCTCCGATCGTTGTCAGAAGTAAGTTGGCCGCAGTGTTATCACTCATGGT
TATGGCAGCACTGCATAATTCTCTTACTGTCATGCCATCCGTAAGATGCTTTTCTGTGACTGGTGAGTAC
TCAACCAAGTCATTCTGAGAATAGTGTATGCGGCGACCGAGTTGCTCTTGCCCGGCGTCAATACGGGATA
ATACCGCGCCACATAGCAGAACTTTAAAAGTGCTCATCATTGGAAAACGTTCTTCGGGGCGAAAACTCTC
AAGGATCTTACCGCTGTTGAGATCCAGTTCGATGTAACCCACTCGTGCACCCAACTGATCTTCAGCATCT
TTTACTTTCACCAGCGTTTCTGGGTGAGCAAAAACAGGAAGGCAAAATGCCGCAAAAAAGGGAATAAGGG
CGACACGGAAATGTTGAATACTCATACTCTTCCTTTTTCAATATTATTGAAGCATTTATCAGGGTTATTG
TCTCATGAGCGGATACATATTTGAATGTATTTAGAAAAATAAACAAATAGGGGTTCCGCGCACATTTCCC
CGAAAAGTGCCACCTGACGTC
