>Addgene plasmid #66276 | F2R-Tango | depositor partial sequence | sequence record 113166 | F2R
ATGGGCCCGCGGCGCCTTTTGCTTGTCGCGGCATGCTTTTCTCTCTGTGGTCCACTGCTTAGCGCCCGGA
CCCGCGCTCGCAGGCCGGAGTCTAAAGCCACGAATGCCACCCTGGATCCAAGGTCATTTCTCCTCAGGAA
TCCAAACGATAAATACGAGCCGTTTTGGGAAGATGAAGAGAAGAACGAGAGTGGGCTTACCGAATATCGC
CTGGTATCTATAAATAAGAGCTCCCCGCTCCAGAAGCAGTTGCCCGCTTTCATTAGTGAGGACGCCAGTG
GATATCTTACATCTAGTTGGTTGACTCTGTTTGTCCCGAGCGTTTATACAGGGGTCTTTGTGGTTTCCCT
GCCACTGAACATCATGGCCATCGTCGTGTTCATTCTGAAGATGAAGGTGAAAAAACCTGCTGTCGTATAT
ATGCTTCACCTGGCAACGGCCGACGTGCTCTTTGTGAGCGTGCTGCCCTTTAAGATAAGCTACTACTTTT
CCGGAAGCGATTGGCAGTTCGGAAGCGAGCTGTGCCGCTTCGTTACTGCCGCCTTTTATTGCAACATGTA
CGCCTCCATCCTCCTGATGACCGTGATTAGCATCGACCGATTCCTCGCAGTCGTATATCCAATGCAGTCA
CTGTCCTGGCGCACACTGGGTCGCGCATCTTTTACATGCCTGGCAATATGGGCGCTTGCCATCGCCGGCG
TGGTGCCCCTGCTGCTGAAGGAGCAGACTATCCAGGTTCCCGGGCTGAACATAACCACCTGTCACGATGT
GCTCAACGAAACCCTTCTCGAAGGCTATTACGCGTACTATTTCTCCGCGTTCAGCGCTGTTTTTTTCTTT
GTCCCCTTGATCATCTCAACAGTCTGTTACGTCAGCATTATTCGGTGTCTTAGCAGTAGTGCCGTGGCGA
ACCGCAGTAAAAAGAGTCGAGCTCTGTTTTTGTCTGCAGCGGTCTTCTGTATTTTCATCATTTGTTTTGG
TCCGACAAATGTGCTCCTCATCGCCCATTACTCCTTCCTTAGTCATACAAGTACCACCGAGGCTGCCTAT
TTCGCCTACCTGCTGTGCGTGTGCGTTTCTTCTATCTCCTGTTGTATCGACCCACTGATCTATTATTACG
CCTCTAGCGAATGTCAGAGATATGTTTACAGCATCTTGTGTTGTAAAGAGTCATCTGACCCCTCCAGTTA
CAATTCTTCTGGACAGCTGATGGCTTCCAAAATGGACACCTGTTCTTCAAATCTTAATAATTCTATTTAT
AAAAAGCTTTTGACA
