>Addgene plasmid #66276 | F2R-Tango | addgene partial sequence | sequence record 117333 | CMV-F 5'-CGCAAATGGGCGGTAGGCGTG-3'
TCTCTGGCTAACTAGAGAACCCACTGCTTACTGGCTTATCGAAATTAATACGACTCACTATAGGGAGACC
CAAGCTGGCTAGCGTTTAAACTTAAGCTTGGTACCGAGCTCGGATCCACTAGTCCAGTGTGGTGGAATTC
TGCAGATATCCAGCACAGTGGCGGCCGCGCCACCATGAAGACGATCATCGCCCTGAGCTACATCTTCTGC
CTGGTATTCGCCGACTACAAGGACGATGATGACGCCAGCATCGATATGGGCCCGCGGCGCCTTTTGCTTG
TCGCGGCATGCTTTTCTCTCTGTGGTCCACTGCTTAGCGCCCGGACCCGCGCTCGCAGGCCGGAGTCTAA
AGCCACGAATGCCACCCTGGATCCAAGGTCATTTCTCCTCAGGAATCCAAACGATAAATACGAGCCGTTT
TGGGAAGATGAAGAGAAGAACGAGAGTGGGCTTACCGAATATCGCCTGGTATCTATAAATAAGAGCTCCC
CGCTCCAGAAGCAGTTGCCCGCTTTCATTAGTGAGGACGCCAGTGGATATCTTACATCTAGTTGGTTGAC
TCTGTTTGTCCCGAGCGTTTATACAGGGGTCTTTGTGGTTTCCCTGCCACTGAACATCATGGCCATCGTC
GTGTTCATTCTGAAGATGAAGGTGAAAAAACCTGCTGTCGTATATATGCTTCACCTGGCAACGGCCGACG
TGCTCTTTGTGAGCGTGCTGCCCTTTAAGATAAGCTACTACTTTTCCGGAAGCGATTGGCAGTTCGGAAG
CGAGCTGTGCCGCTTCGTTACTGCCGCCTTTTATTGCAACATGTACGCCTCCATCCTCCTGATGACCGTG
ATTAGCATCGACCGATTCCTCGCAGTCGTATATCCAATGCAGTCACTGTCCTGGCGCACACTGGGTCGCG
CATCTTTTACATGCCTGGCAATATGGGCGCTTGCCATCGCCGGCGTGGTGCCCCTGCTGCTGAAGGAGCA
GACTATCCAGGTTCCCGGGCTGAACATAACCACCTGTCACGATGTGCTCAACGAAACCCTTCTCGAAGGC
TATTACGCGTACTATTTCTCCGCGTTCAGCGCTGTTTTTT
