>Addgene plasmid #66276 | F2R-Tango | addgene partial sequence | sequence record 118015 | Tet-R 5'-GGCGAGTTTACGGGTTGTTA-3'
CTCTAATGCGCTGTTAATCACTTTACTTTTATCTAATCTTAGCTGGAAGTACAGGTTCTCACCGGTCGAT
GAAGTGTCCTTGGCCAGGGAGGAGCTGGCGGTGGTGCAGGACTCATCTTGGGGACCCAGGCTGGGTGGGG
TGCGTCCACCGGTATCGATTGTCAAAAGCTTTTTATAAATAGAATTATTAAGATTTGAAGAACAGGTGTC
CATTTTGGAAGCCATCAGCTGTCCAGAAGAATTGTAACTGGAGGGGTCAGATGACTCTTTACAACACAAG
ATGCTGTAAACATATCTCTGACATTCGCTAGAGGCGTAATAATAGATCAGTGGGTCGATACAACAGGAGA
TAGAAGAAACGCACACGCACAGCAGGTAGGCGAAATAGGCAGCCTCGGTGGTACTTGTATGACTAAGGAA
GGAGTAATGGGCGATGAGGAGCACATTTGTCGGACCAAAACAAATGATGAAAATACAGAAGACCGCTGCA
GACAAAAACAGAGCTCGACTCTTTTTACTGCGGTTCGCCACGGCACTACTGCTAAGACACCGAATAATGC
TGACGTAACAGACTGTTGAGATGATCAAGGGGACAAAGAAAAAAACAGCGCTGAACGCGGAGAAATAGTA
CGCGTAATAGCCTTCGAGAAGGGTTTCGTTGAGCACATCGTGACAGGTGGTTATGTTCAGCCCGGGAACC
TGGATAGTCTGCTCCTTCAGCAGCAGGGGCACCACGCCGGCGATGGCAAGCGCCCATATTGCCAGGCATG
TAAAAGATGCGCGACCCAGTGTGCGCCAGGACAGTGACTGCATTGGATATACGACTGCGAGGAATCGGTC
GATGCTAATCACGGTCATCAGGAGGATGGAGGCGTACATGTTGCAATAAAAGGCGGCAGTAACGAAGCGG
CACAGCTCGCTTCCGAACTGCCAATCGCTTCCGGAAAAGTAGTAGCTTATCTTAAAGGGCAGCACGCTCA
CAAAGAGCACGTCGGCCGTTGCCAGGTGAAGCATATATACGACAGCAGG
