[The description below was written by a language model from this plasmid's Addgene catalogue record.]
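Description:
F2R-Tango is a mammalian expression plasmid from the PRESTO-Tango collection, a set of G protein-coupled receptor constructs built for parallel screening of receptor activation through a transcriptional readout. It is based on an "empty Tango" backbone that was derived from pcDNA3.1(+). The plasmid is propagated at high copy in E. coli under ampicillin selection, and it carries a neomycin resistance marker that permits G418 selection in mammalian cells.

The insert is human F2R, which encodes the thrombin receptor also known as protease-activated receptor 1 (PAR1). It was cloned by restriction digestion with a NotI site at the 5′ end and is expressed from the CMV promoter. The backbone supplies an N-terminal FLAG tag, which can be used to detect the receptor. The depositor comments indicate that a tTA (tetracycline transactivator) sequence lies downstream of the receptor, consistent with the Tango design, in which arrestin recruitment to the activated receptor leads to transcriptional activation of a reporter. The record does not itemise the other elements of the Tango fusion module, and no feature table is provided, so details such as linkers or cleavage sites cannot be confirmed here. The depositor also notes that most vectors in the series carry an XbaI site rather than XhoI downstream of tTA, so the identity of the 3′ site in this plasmid is uncertain.

The construct is intended for arrestin-translocation-based assays of PAR1 activity, alone or as part of receptorome-wide ligand screening. It was produced under an NIH programme that develops research tools for commonly drug-targeted protein families, including GPCRs.
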