Addgene plasmid #66276: F2R-Tango
Purpose: Expression of G protein-coupled receptors for PRESTO-Tango: parallel receptorome expression and screening via transcriptional output, with transcriptional activation following arrestin translocation
Depositing lab: Bryan Roth. Depositing organization: University of North Carolina at Chapel Hill. Publication: PRESTO-Tango as an open-source resource for interrogation of the druggable human GPCRome. Kroeze WK, Sassano MF, Huang XP, Lansu K, McCorvy JD, Giguere PM, Sciaky N, Roth BL. Nat Struct Mol Biol. 2015 May;22(5):362-9. doi: 10.1038/nsmb.3014. Epub 2015 Apr 20. PubMed 25895059.
Backbone
  Vector backbone: empty Tango
  Backbone size w/o insert (bp): 6632
  Vector type: Mammalian Expression
  Selectable markers: Neomycin (select with G418)
Growth in bacteria
  Bacterial resistance: Ampicillin, 100 μg/mL
  Growth temperature: 37°C
  Growth strain: DH5alpha
  Copy number: High Copy
Gene/Insert
  Gene/Insert name: F2R
  Species: H. sapiens (human)
  Insert size (bp): 1275
  Entrez Gene: F2R (a.k.a. CF2R, HTR, PAR-1, PAR1, TR)
  Promoter: CMV
  Tag / fusion protein: FLAG (N terminal on backbone)
  Cloning method: Restriction Enzyme; 5′ cloning site NotI (not destroyed); 3′ cloning site XhoI (unknown if destroyed)
  Sequencing primers: 5′ CMV-F; 3′ Tet-R
Terms and licenses: Academic/Nonprofit Terms; Industry Terms: Not Available to Industry
Depositor comments: Please note: Most of the PRESTO-Tango vectors do not contain the XhoI cut site downstream of the tTA sequence and instead carry an XbaI site. If you need to perform an XhoI digest we recommend sequencing with a forward primer at the C-terminus of tTA to determine which of the two sites is present. Suggested primer: 5-gagctccacttagacggcgagg-3. Original backbone was pcDNA3.1(+). These plasmids were generated as part of the Illuminating the Druggable Genome (IDG) program sponsored by the NIH Common Fund. The goal of this program is to identify, gather, and distribute information and resources for proteins that currently are not well-studied yet belong to commonly drug-targeted protein families: protein kinases, non-olfactory G-protein coupled receptors (GPCRs), and ion channels. The IDG program is designed to develop fundamental research tools for understudied proteins, elucidate their function, and disseminate the IDG-related resources and data to the greater scientific community.
How to cite: F2R-Tango was a gift from Bryan Roth (Addgene plasmid # 66276 ; http://n2t.net/addgene:66276 ; RRID:Addgene_66276)
